>Addgene plasmid #112379 | pZNF778-donor | depositor full sequence | sequence record 211770 | Full Sequence
GACCTGCAGGCATGCAAGCTTGGCGTAATCATGGTCATAGCTGTTTCCTGTGTGAAATTGTTATCCGCTC
ACAATTCCACACAACATACGAGCCGGAAGCATAAAGTGTAAAGCCTGGGGTGCCTAATGAGTGAGCTAAC
TCACATTAATTGCGTTGCGCTCACTGCCCGCTTTCCAGTCGGGAAACCTGTCGTGCCAGCTGCATTAATG
AATCGGCCAACGCGCGGGGAGAGGCGGTTTGCGTATTGGGCGCTCTTCCGCTTCCTCGCTCACTGACTCG
CTGCGCTCGGTCGTTCGGCTGCGGCGAGCGGTATCAGCTCACTCAAAGGCGGTAATACGGTTATCCACAG
AATCAGGGGATAACGCAGGAAAGAACATGTGAGCAAAAGGCCAGCAAAAGGCCAGGAACCGTAAAAAGGC
CGCGTTGCTGGCGTTTTTCCATAGGCTCCGCCCCCCTGACGAGCATCACAAAAATCGACGCTCAAGTCAG
AGGTGGCGAAACCCGACAGGACTATAAAGATACCAGGCGTTTCCCCCTGGAAGCTCCCTCGTGCGCTCTC
CTGTTCCGACCCTGCCGCTTACCGGATACCTGTCCGCCTTTCTCCCTTCGGGAAGCGTGGCGCTTTCTCA
TAGCTCACGCTGTAGGTATCTCAGTTCGGTGTAGGTCGTTCGCTCCAAGCTGGGCTGTGTGCACGAACCC
CCCGTTCAGCCCGACCGCTGCGCCTTATCCGGTAACTATCGTCTTGAGTCCAACCCGGTAAGACACGACT
TATCGCCACTGGCAGCAGCCACTGGTAACAGGATTAGCAGAGCGAGGTATGTAGGCGGTGCTACAGAGTT
CTTGAAGTGGTGGCCTAACTACGGCTACACTAGAAGGACAGTATTTGGTATCTGCGCTCTGCTGAAGCCA
GTTACCTTCGGAAAAAGAGTTGGTAGCTCTTGATCCGGCAAACAAACCACCGCTGGTAGCGGTGGTTTTT
TTGTTTGCAAGCAGCAGATTACGCGCAGAAAAAAAGGATCTCAAGAAGATCCTTTGATCTTTTCTACGGG
GTCTGACGCTCAGTGGAACGAAAACTCACGTTAAGGGATTTTGGTCATGAGATTATCAAAAAGGATCTTC
ACCTAGATCCTTTTAAATTAAAAATGAAGTTTTAAATCAATCTAAAGTATATATGAGTAAACTTGGTCTG
ACAGTTACCAATGCTTAATCAGTGAGGCACCTATCTCAGCGATCTGTCTATTTCGTTCATCCATAGTTGC
CTGACTCCCCGTCGTGTAGATAACTACGATACGGGAGGGCTTACCATCTGGCCCCAGTGCTGCAATGATA
CCGCGAGACCCACGCTCACCGGCTCCAGATTTATCAGCAATAAACCAGCCAGCCGGAAGGGCCGAGCGCA
GAAGTGGTCCTGCAACTTTATCCGCCTCCATCCAGTCTATTAATTGTTGCCGGGAAGCTAGAGTAAGTAG
TTCGCCAGTTAATAGTTTGCGCAACGTTGTTGCCATTGCTACAGGCATCGTGGTGTCACGCTCGTCGTTT
GGTATGGCTTCATTCAGCTCCGGTTCCCAACGATCAAGGCGAGTTACATGATCCCCCATGTTGTGCAAAA
AAGCGGTTAGCTCCTTCGGTCCTCCGATCGTTGTCAGAAGTAAGTTGGCCGCAGTGTTATCACTCATGGT
TATGGCAGCACTGCATAATTCTCTTACTGTCATGCCATCCGTAAGATGCTTTTCTGTGACTGGTGAGTAC
TCAACCAAGTCATTCTGAGAATAGTGTATGCGGCGACCGAGTTGCTCTTGCCCGGCGTCAATACGGGATA
ATACCGCGCCACATAGCAGAACTTTAAAAGTGCTCATCATTGGAAAACGTTCTTCGGGGCGAAAACTCTC
AAGGATCTTACCGCTGTTGAGATCCAGTTCGATGTAACCCACTCGTGCACCCAACTGATCTTCAGCATCT
TTTACTTTCACCAGCGTTTCTGGGTGAGCAAAAACAGGAAGGCAAAATGCCGCAAAAAAGGGAATAAGGG
CGACACGGAAATGTTGAATACTCATACTCTTCCTTTTTCAATATTATTGAAGCATTTATCAGGGTTATTG
TCTCATGAGCGGATACATATTTGAATGTATTTAGAAAAATAAACAAATAGGGGTTCCGCGCACATTTCCC
CGAAAAGTGCCACCTGACGTCTAAGAAACCATTATTATCATGACATTAACCTATAAAAATAGGCGTATCA
CGAGGCCCTTTCGTCTCGCGCGTTTCGGTGATGACGGTGAAAACCTCTGACACATGCAGCTCCCGGAGAC
GGTCACAGCTTGTCTGTAAGCGGATGCCGGGAGCAGACAAGCCCGTCAGGGCGCGTCAGCGGGTGTTGGC
GGGTGTCGGGGCTGGCTTAACTATGCGGCATCAGAGCAGATTGTACTGAGAGTGCACCATATGCGGTGTG
AAATACCGCACAGATGCGTAAGGAGAAAATACCGCATCAGGCGCCATTCGCCATTCAGGCTGCGCAACTG
TTGGGAAGGGCGATCGGTGCGGGCCTCTTCGCTATTACGCCAGCTGGCGAAAGGGGGATGTGCTGCAAGG
CGATTAAGTTGGGTAACGCCAGGGTTTTCCCAGTCACGACGTTGTAAAACGACGGCCAGTGAATTCGAGC
TCGGTACCCCCCTGGACAGAAGCCCTATGAATGTAAGGACTGTGGGAAAGCCTGCGGTGGGTTTTATCTA
CTGAATGAGCATGGAAAAACTCACACGAGGGAGAAGCCCTTTGCATGTGTGGTTTGCGGAAAATATTTTA
GAAATTCCTCATGCCTTAATAATCATGTTCGAATTCACACTGGAATAAAACCCTATACATGCAGCTACTG
TGGGAAGGCCTTCACTGTGCGCTGTGGCCTTACTAGACACGTACGAACACACACGGGCGAGAAGCCATAC
ACGTGTAAGGACTGCGGGAAAGCCTTCTGTACATCCTCGGGCCTTACTGAGCATGTAAGGACTCACACTG
GAGAGAAACCATATGAATGTAAAGATTGTGGGAAATCCTTCACTGTTTCTTCAAGCCTGACTGAGCACGC
GAGAATCCATACCGGAGAGAAACCCTACGAATGTAAGCAGTGTGGCAAAGCCTTCACAGGGCGCTCAGGC
CTCACTAAACACATGCGGACACACACCGGGGAGAAGCCCTATGAATGTAAGGACTGTGGGAAAGCCTACA
ATAGGGTTTATCTACTGAATGAGCATGTGAAAACTCACACAGAGGAGAAGCCCTTTATATGTACGGTATG
CAGGAAATCCTTCAGAAATTCCTCGTGCCTGAATAAGCACATTCAGATTCACACTGGAATAAAACCTTAT
GAATGTAAGGACTGTGGGAAAACATTCACTGTTTCTTCGAGCCTAACCGAGCACATACGAACTCACACTG
GAGAGAAACCTTATGAATGTAAAGTATGCGGAAAGGCCTTCACCACATCCTCACACCTTATCGTGCACAT
AAGAACCCACACCGGTGAGAAACCCTACATATGTAAGGAGTGTGGGAAAGCCTTTGCTTCCTCCTCACAC
CTTATCGAACACAGAAGGACTCACACAGGAGAGAAACCTTACATATGTAACGAGTGTGGGAAAGCCTTCC
GTGCCTCCTCTCACCTGCATAAACATGGAAGAATTCACACTGGGCAGAAACCCTATAAATGTAAGGAATG
TGGGAAAGCATACAATAGGTTTTATCTACTAAAAGAACATTTAAAAACTTACACTGAAGAGCAGGTTTTT
GTATGTAAGGACTGTGGAAAATCTTTTAAGAATTCCTCATGCCTTAACCATCACACTCAAATTCACACTG
ATGAGAAACCTTTCGGGATTCCAACTACTGCAAGCGAGAATCTTTATTTTCAGGGCGCCGCCAAATTCAA
AGAAACCGCTGCTGCTAAATTCGAACGCCAGCACATGGACAGCGGAGGTGGAGGTTCGAGCGGTCCCTCG
GGTTCGTCGAGCCTGGAAGTTCTGTTCCAGGGGCCCCTGTCGTCGAGCGGTCCCTCGGGTTCGATGGTGA
GCAAAGGCGAGGAGCTGTTCACCGGGGTGGTGCCCATCCTGGTCGAGCTGGACGGCGACGTAAACGGCCA
CAAGTTCAGCGTGTCCGGCGAGGGCGAGGGCGATGCCACCTACGGCAAGCTGACCCTGAAGTTCATCTGC
ACCACCGGCAAGCTGCCCGTGCCCTGGCCCACCCTCGTGACCACCCTGACCTACGGCGTGCAGTGCTTCA
GCCGCTACCCCGACCACATGAAGCAGCACGACTTCTTCAAGTCCGCCATGCCCGAAGGCTACGTCCAGGA
GCGCACCATCTTCTTCAAGGACGACGGCAACTACAAGACCCGCGCCGAGGTGAAGTTCGAGGGCGACACC
CTGGTGAACCGCATCGAGCTGAAGGGCATCGACTTCAAGGAGGACGGCAACATCCTGGGGCACAAGCTGG
AGTACAACTACAACAGCCACAACGTCTATATCATGGCCGACAAGCAGAAGAACGGCATCAAGGTGAACTT
CAAGATCCGCCACAACATCGAGGACGGCAGCGTGCAGCTCGCCGACCACTACCAGCAGAACACCCCCATC
GGCGACGGCCCCGTGCTGCTGCCCGACAACCACTACCTGAGCACCCAGTCCGCCCTGAGCAAAGACCCCA
ACGAGAAGCGCGATCACATGGTCCTTAAGGAGTTCGTGACCGCCGCCGGGATCACTCTCGGCATGGACGA
GCTGTACAAGTAATGATCTAGAGTCGAGTTAATTAAGAATTCCGCCCCCCCCCCTCTCCCTCCCCCCCCC
TAACGTTACTGGCCGAAGCCGCTTGGAATAAGGCCGGTGTGCGTTTGTCTATATGTTATTTTCCACCATA
TTGCCGTCTTTTGGCAATGTGAGGGCCCGGAAACCTGGCCCTGTCTTCTTGACGAGCATTCCTAGGGGTC
TTTCCCCTCTCGCCAAAGGAATGCAGGGTCTGTTGAATGTCGTGAAGGAAGCAGTTCCTCTGGAAGCTTC
TTGAAGACAAACAACGTCTGTAGCGACCCTTTGCAGGCAGCGGAACCCCCCACCTGGCGACAGGTGCCTC
TGCGGCCAAAAGCCACGTGTATAAGATACACCTGCAAAGGCGGCACAACCCCAGTGCCACGTTGTGAGTT
GGATAGTTGTGGAAAGAGTCAAATGGCTCTCCTCAAGCGTATTCAACAAGGGGCTGAAGGATGCCCAGAA
GGTACCCCATTGTATGGGATCTGATCTGGGGCCTCGGTGCACATGCTTTACATGTGTTTAGTCGAGGTTA
AAAAAACGTCTAGGCCCCCCGAACCACGGGGACGTGGTTTTCCTTTGAAAAACACGATGATAATATGGCC
ACAACCTGTTACATTGCACAAGATAAAAATATATCATCACGAACAGTAAAACTGTCTGCTTACATAAACA
GTAATACAAGGGGTGTTATGGGATCGGCCATTGAACAAGATGGATTGCACGCAGGTTCTCCGGCCGCTTG
GGTGGAGAGGCTATTCGGCTATGACTGGGCACAACAGACAATCGGCTGCTCTGATGCCGCCGTGTTCCGG
CTGTCAGCGCAGGGGCGCCCGGTTCTTTTTGTCAAGACCGACCTGTCCGGTGCCCTGAATGAACTGCAGG
ACGAGGCAGCGCGGCTATCGTGGCTGGCCACGACGGGCGTTCCTTGCGCAGCTGTGCTCGACGTTGTCAC
TGAAGCGGGAAGGGACTGGCTGCTATTGGGCGAAGTGCCGGGGCAGGATCTCCTGTCATCTCACCTTGCT
CCTGCCGAGAAAGTATCCATCATGGCTGATGCAATGCGGCGGCTGCATACGCTTGATCCGGCTACCTGCC
CATTCGACCACCAAGCGAAACATCGCATCGAGCGAGCACGTACTCGGATGGAAGCCGGTCTTGTCGATCA
GGATGATCTGGACGAAGAGCATCAGGGGCTCGCGCCAGCCGAACTGTTCGCCAGGCTCAAGGCGCGCATG
CCCGACGGCGAGGATCTCGTCGTGACCCATGGCGATGCCTGCTTGCCGAATATCATGGTGGAAAATGGCC
GCTTTTCTGGATTCATCGACTGTGGCCGGCTGGGTGTGGCGGACCGCTATCAGGACATAGCGTTGGCTAC
CCGTGATATTGCTGAAGAGCTTGGCGGCGAATGGGCTGACCGCTTCCTCGTGCTTTACGGTATCGCCGCT
CCCGATTCGCAGCGCATCGCCTTCTATCGCCTTCTTGACGAGTTCTTCTGAGTCTGTAAAGAATGTGGGG
AAGCTGTCAGCTACACTCATTCACGTTGAAGACATGAAAGACCTCTCGTTCTCCAGATGTCCATGACTTG
AGGAATGTGGCTAGGCAATCAGCATCTCATCACAACCCGGCAGGCAGGAACTCACCCTGGAGCCCTATGC
AGCAGACACAGAGAAAGCCCTCAGTGTTCTCTAAGGTCTTGCTGAATATGGATGGTATCCAGTAGAGAGA
ACTCTATTGATGTGTGATATGCAGCAGCATTGTTGCTGTTCTGCTCAGTACTTTGATGATCCCTTGTGAT
CTCACAATGAAGAAAAACCTTAGGAGGGTGAGAATTGTTGGGAAGTCATTTTTTACATTACATCTTTCCT
CACCCTTTAGTAAACGTGGTGATTGACACTTGAAGTGTTGTGAATGTATGGAAGATAGCAGTCGCTTCCC
TGTGTTCTAAAACCTTGTGGGCTAACTTGAGACATGTCTTTCTGGGGGTTCTGTAGACGTATTTTGAATC
TTTATGATGCTGCACTGATCATTCTTGGAGTGAGGACTCTGTTCCCTGTAGAAATCCTCCAGTCTGGTTG
CTACAGTGTCCACGTCGCAGCCTGGCTAACAGTAGGCCTTGAGGACTCAGATGTGATCCTGTGTGAGCAG
TGTAGGCTCTGGTTGGTTAGTCTTGAGGATCCAGATGTGATTCTTTGAGCAGCGTAGGCTCTGGTTGGTT
AGTCTTGAGGATCCAGATGTGATTCTGTGAGCAGTGTAAGCTCTGGTTGGTTAGTCTTCAGGATCCAGAT
GTGATCTTGTGTGAGCACTGTAGGCTCTGGTTGGTTAGTCTTGAGGATCCAGATGTGATTCTGTGAGCAG
TGTAGGCTCTGGTTGGTTAGTCTTGAGGATGCAGATGTGATTCTGTGTGAGCAGCGTAGGCTCTGGTTGG
TTAGTCTTGAGGATCCAGATGTGATTCTGTGAGCAGCATAGGCTCTGGTTGGTTAGTCTTGAGGATCCAG
ATGTGATTCTGTGAGCAGCGTAGGCTCTGGTTGGTTAGTCTTGAGGATCCAGATGTGATTCTGTGAGCAG
CGTAGGCTCTGCTTGGTTA
Features (pLannotate 1.2.2; 17 found; start..end, strand, type, name):
      1..21      +  misc_feature   MCS (fragment): pUC18/19 multiple cloning site
     58..74      -  protein_bind   lac operator: The lac repressor binds to the lac operator to inhibit transcription in E. coli. This inhibition can be relieved by adding lactose or isopropyl-β-D-thiogalactopyranoside (IPTG). lac repressor encoded by lacI
     82..112     -  promoter       lac promoter: promoter for the E. coli lac operon
    127..148     -  protein_bind   CAP binding site: CAP binding activates transcription in the presence of cAMP. E. coli catabolite activator protein
    161..253     -  CDS            lacI (fragment): lac repressor; lacI; The lac repressor binds to the lac operator to inhibit transcription in E. coli. This inhibition can be relieved by adding lactose or isopropyl-β-D-thiogalactopyranoside (IPTG).
    436..1024    -  rep_origin     ori: high-copy-number ColE1/pMB1/pBR322/pUC origin of replication
   1195..2055    -  CDS            AmpR: β-lactamase; bla; confers resistance to ampicillin, carbenicillin, and related antibiotics
   2056..2160    -  promoter       AmpR promoter: bla
   2255..2290    +  CDS            rop (fragment): Rop protein, which maintains plasmids at low copy number; rop
   2392..2491    +  misc_feature   bom (fragment): basis of mobility region from pBR322
   2497..2654    -  CDS            lacZα (fragment): LacZα fragment of β-galactosidase; lacZ fragment
   3495..3515    +  CDS            CCR5TC (fragment): zinc-finger domain from the CCR5-224 (+) zinc-finger nuclease that recognizes the left half-site target sequence in the human CCR5 gene (Perez et al., 2008; Gross et al., 2013)
   3885..3905    +  CDS            capTEV™ (fragment): composite tag for in vivo biotinylation, TEV protease cleavage, and 6xHis tagging
   3919..3963    +  CDS            S-Tag: affinity and epitope tag derived from pancreatic ribonuclease A
   4054..4773    +  CDS            EGFP: the original enhanced GFP (Yang et al., 1996) mammalian codon-optimized
   4811..5396    +  misc_feature   IRES2: internal ribosome entry site (IRES) of the encephalomyocarditis virus (EMCV)
   5478..6281    +  CDS            NeoR/KanR: aminoglycoside phosphotransferase from Tn5; aph(3')-II (or nptII); confers resistance to neomycin, kanamycin, and G418 (Geneticin®)
