>Addgene plasmid #112379 | pZNF778-donor | addgene full sequence | sequence record 229747 | Addgene Partial NGS Result
GACCTGCAGGCATGCAAGCTTGGCGTAATCATGGTCATAGCTGTTTCCTGTGTGAAATTGTTATCCGCTC
ACAATTCCACACAACATACGAGCCGGAAGCATAAAGTGTAAAGCCTGGGGTGCCTAATGAGTGAGCTAAC
TCACATTAATTGCGTTGCGCTCACTGCCCGCTTTCCAGTCGGGAAACCTGTCGTGCCAGCTGCATTAATG
AATCGGCCAACGCGCGGGGAGAGGCGGTTTGCGTATTGGGCGCTCTTCCGCTTCCTCGCTCACTGACTCG
CTGCGCTCGGTCGTTCGGCTGCGGCGAGCGGTATCAGCTCACTCAAAGGCGGTAATACGGTTATCCACAG
AATCAGGGGATAACGCAGGAAAGAACATGTGAGCAAAAGGCCAGCAAAAGGCCAGGAACCGTAAAAAGGC
CGCGTTGCTGGCGTTTTTCCATAGGCTCCGCCCCCCTGACGAGCATCACAAAAATCGACGCTCAAGTCAG
AGGTGGCGAAACCCGACAGGACTATAAAGATACCAGGCGTTTCCCCCTGGAAGCTCCCTCGTGCGCTCTC
CTGTTCCGACCCTGCCGCTTACCGGATACCTGTCCGCCTTTCTCCCTTCGGGAAGCGTGGCGCTTTCTCA
TAGCTCACGCTGTAGGTATCTCAGTTCGGTGTAGGTCGTTCGCTCCAAGCTGGGCTGTGTGCACGAACCC
CCCGTTCAGCCCGACCGCTGCGCCTTATCCGGTAACTATCGTCTTGAGTCCAACCCGGTAAGACACGACT
TATCGCCACTGGCAGCAGCCACTGGTAACAGGATTAGCAGAGCGAGGTATGTAGGCGGTGCTACAGAGTT
CTTGAAGTGGTGGCCTAACTACGGCTACACTAGAAGAACAGTATTTGGTATCTGCGCTCTGCTGAAGCCA
GTTACCTTCGGAAAAAGAGTTGGTAGCTCTTGATCCGGCAAACAAACCACCGCTGGTAGCGGTGGTTTTT
TTGTTTGCAAGCAGCAGATTACGCGCAGAAAAAAAGGATCTCAAGAAGATCCTTTGATCTTTTCTACGGG
GTCTGACGCTCAGTGGAACGAAAACTCACGTTAAGGGATTTTGGTCATGAGATTATCAAAAAGGATCTTC
ACCTAGATCCTTTTAAATTAAAAATGAAGTTTTAAATCAATCTAAAGTATATATGAGTAAACTTGGTCTG
ACAGTTACCAATGCTTAATCAGTGAGGCACCTATCTCAGCGATCTGTCTATTTCGTTCATCCATAGTTGC
CTGACTCCCCGTCGTGTAGATAACTACGATACGGGAGGGCTTACCATCTGGCCCCAGTGCTGCAATGATA
CCGCGAGACCCACGCTCACCGGCTCCAGATTTATCAGCAATAAACCAGCCAGCCGGAAGGGCCGAGCGCA
GAAGTGGTCCTGCAACTTTATCCGCCTCCATCCAGTCTATTAATTGTTGCCGGGAAGCTAGAGTAAGTAG
TTCGCCAGTTAATAGTTTGCGCAACGTTGTTGCCATTGCTACAGGCATCGTGGTGTCACGCTCGTCGTTT
GGTATGGCTTCATTCAGCTCCGGTTCCCAACGATCAAGGCGAGTTACATGATCCCCCATGTTGTGCAAAA
AAGCGGTTAGCTCCTTCGGTCCTCCGATCGTTGTCAGAAGTAAGTTGGCCGCAGTGTTATCACTCATGGT
TATGGCAGCACTGCATAATTCTCTTACTGTCATGCCATCCGTAAGATGCTTTTCTGTGACTGGTGAGTAC
TCAACCAAGTCATTCTGAGAATAGTGTATGCGGCGACCGAGTTGCTCTTGCCCGGCGTCAATACGGGATA
ATACCGCGCCACATAGCAGAACTTTAAAAGTGCTCATCATTGGAAAACGTTCTTCGGGGCGAAAACTCTC
AAGGATCTTACCGCTGTTGAGATCCAGTTCGATGTAACCCACTCGTGCACCCAACTGATCTTCAGCATCT
TTTACTTTCACCAGCGTTTCTGGGTGAGCAAAAACAGGAAGGCAAAATGCCGCAAAAAAGGGAATAAGGG
CGACACGGAAATGTTGAATACTCATACTCTTCCTTTTTCAATATTATTGAAGCATTTATCAGGGTTATTG
TCTCATGAGCGGATACATATTTGAATGTATTTAGAAAAATAAACAAATAGGGGTTCCGCGCACATTTCCC
CGAAAAGTGCCACCTGACGTCTAAGAAACCATTATTATCATGACATTAACCTATAAAAATAGGCGTATCA
CGAGGCCCTTTCGTCTCGCGCGTTTCGGTGATGACGGTGAAAACCTCTGACACATGCAGCTCCCGGAGAC
GGTCACAGCTTGTCTGTAAGCGGATGCCGGGAGCAGACAAGCCCGTCAGGGCGCGTCAGCGGGTGTTGGC
GGGTGTCGGGGCTGGCTTAACTATGCGGCATCAGAGCAGATTGTACTGAGAGTGCACCATATGCGGTGTG
AAATACCGCACAGATGCGTAAGGAGAAAATACCGCATCAGGCGCCATTCGCCATTCAGGCTGCGCAACTG
TTGGGAAGGGCGATCGGTGCGGGCCTCTTCGCTATTACGCCAGCTGGCGAAAGGGGGATGTGCTGCAAGG
CGATTAAGTTGGGTAACGCCAGGGTTTTCCCAGTCACGACGTTGTAAAACGACGGCCAGTGAATTCGAGC
TCGGTACCCCCCTGGACAGAAGCCCTATGAATGTAAGGACTGTGGGAAAGCCTGCGGTGGGTTTTATCTA
CTGAATGAGCATGGAAAAACTCACACGAGGGAGAAGCCCTTTGCATGTGTGGTTTGCGGAAAATATTTTA
GAAATTCCTCATGCCTTAATAATCATGTTCGAATTCACACTGGAATAAAACCCTATACATGCAGCTACTG
TGGGAAGGCCTTCACTGTGCGCTGTGGCCTTACTAGACACGTACGAACACACACGGGCGAGAAGCCATAC
ACGTGTAAGGACTGCGGGAAAGCCTTCTGTACATCCTCGGGCCTTACTGAGCATGTAAGGACTCACACTG
GAGAGAAACCATATGAATGTAAAGATTGTGGGAAATCCTTCACTGTTTCTTCAAGCCTGACTGAGCACGC
AAGAATCCATACCGGAGAGAAACCCTACGAATGTAAGCAGTGTGGCAAAGCCTTCACAGGGCGCTCAGGC
CTCACTAAACACATGCGGACACACACCGGGGAGAAGCCCTATGAATGTAAGGACTGTGGGAAAGCCTACA
ATAGGGTTTATCTACTGAATGAGCATGTGAAAACTCACACAGAGGAGAAGCCCTTTACATGTACGGTATG
CAGGAAATCCTTCAGAAATTCCTCGTGCCTGAATAAGCACATTCATATTCACACTGGAATAAAACCTTAT
GAATGTAAGGACTGTGGGAAAACATTCACTGTTTCTTCGAGCCTAACTGAGCACATACGAACTCACACTG
GAGAGAAACCTTATGAATGTAAAGTATGCGGAAAGGCCTTCACCACATCCTCACACCTTATCGTGCACAT
AAGAACCCACACCGGTGAGAAACCCTACATATGTAAGGAGTGTGGGAAAGCCTTTGCTTCCTCCTCACAC
CTTATCGAACACAGAAGGACTCATACAGGAGAGAAACCTTACATATGTAACGAGTGTGGGAAAGCCTTCC
GTGCCTCCTCTCACCTGCATAAACATGGAAGAATTCACACTGGGCAGAAACCCTATAAATGTAAGGAATG
TGGGAAAGCATACAATAGGTTTTATCTACTAAAAGAACATTTAAAAACTTACACTGAAGAGCAGGTTTTT
GTATGTAAGGACTGTGGAAAATCTTTTAAGAATTCCTCATGCCTTAACCATCACACTCAAATTCACACTG
ATGAGAAACCTTTCGGGATTCCAACTACTGCAAGCGAGAATCTTTATTTTCAGGGCGCCGCCAAATTCAA
AGAAACCGCTGCTGCTAAATTCGAACGCCAGCACATGGACAGCGGAGGTGGAGGTTCGAGCGGTCCCTCG
GGTTCGTCGAGCCTGGAAGTTCTGTTCCAGGGGCCCCTGTCGTCGAGCGGTCCCTCGGGTTCGATGGTGA
GCAAAGGCGAGGAGCTGTTCACCGGGGTGGTGCCCATCCTGGTCGAGCTGGACGGCGACGTAAACGGCCA
CAAGTTCAGCGTGTCCGGCGAGGGCGAGGGCGATGCCACCTACGGCAAGCTGACCCTGAAGTTCATCTGC
ACCACCGGCAAGCTGCCCGTGCCCTGGCCCACCCTCGTGACCACCCTGACCTACGGCGTGCAGTGCTTCA
GCCGCTACCCCGACCACATGAAGCAGCACGACTTCTTCAAGTCCGCCATGCCCGAAGGCTACGTCCAGGA
GCGCACCATCTTCTTCAAGGACGACGGCAACTACAAGACCCGCGCCGAGGTGAAGTTCGAGGGCGACACC
CTGGTGAACCGCATCGAGCTGAAGGGCATCGACTTCAAGGAGGACGGCAACATCCTGGGGCACAAGCTGG
AGTACAACTACAACAGCCACAACGTCTATATCATGGCCGACAAGCAGAAGAACGGCATCAAGGTGAACTT
CAAGATCCGCCACAACATCGAGGACGGCAGCGTGCAGCTCGCCGACCACTACCAGCAGAACACCCCCATC
GGCGACGGCCCCGTGCTGCTGCCCGACAACCACTACCTGAGCACCCAGTCCGCCCTGAGCAAAGACCCCA
ACGAGAAGCGCGATCACATGGTCCTTAAGGAGTTCGTGACCGCCGCCGGGATCACTCTCGGCATGGACGA
GCTGTACAAGTAATGATCTAGAGTCGAGTTAATTAAGAATTCCGCCCCCCCCCCTCTCCCTCCCCCCCCC
TAACGTTACTGGCCGAAGCCGCTTGGAATAAGGCCGGTGTGCGTTTGTCTATATGTTATTTTCCACCATA
TTGCCGTCTTTTGGCAATGTGAGGGCCCGGAAACCTGGCCCTGTCTTCTTGACGAGCATTCCTAGGGGTC
TTTCCCCTCTCGCCAAAGGAATGCAGGGTCTGTTGAATGTCGTGAAGGAAGCAGTTCCTCTGGAAGCTTC
TTGAAGACAAACAACGTCTGTAGCGACCCTTTGCAGGCAGCGGAACCCCCCACCTGGCGACAGGTGCCTC
TGCGGCCAAAAGCCACGTGTATAAGATACACCTGCAAAGGCGGCACAACCCCAGTGCCACGTTGTGAGTT
GGATAGTTGTGGAAAGAGTCAAATGGCTCTCCTCAAGCGTATTCAACAAGGGGCTGAAGGATGCCCAGAA
GGTACCCCATTGTATGGGATCTGATCTGGGGCCTCGGTGCACATGCTTTACATGTGTTTAGTCGAGGTTA
AAAAAACGTCTAGGCCCCCCGAACCACGGGGACGTGGTTTTCCTTTGAAAAACACGATGATAATATGGCC
ACAACCTGTTACATTGCACAAGATAAAAATATATCATCACGAACAGTAAAACTGTCTGCTTACATAAACA
GTAATACAAGGGGTGTTATGGGATCGGCCATTGAACAAGATGGATTGCACGCAGGTTCTCCGGCCGCTTG
GGTGGAGAGGCTATTCGGCTATGACTGGGCACAACAGACAATCGGCTGCTCTGATGCCGCCGTGTTCCGG
CTGTCAGCGCAGGGGCGCCCGGTTCTTTTTGTCAAGACCGACCTGTCCGGTGCCCTGAATGAACTGCAGG
ACGAGGCAGCGCGGCTATCGTGGCTGGCCACGACGGGCGTTCCTTGCGCAGCTGTGCTCGACGTTGTCAC
TGAAGCGGGAAGGGACTGGCTGCTATTGGGCGAAGTGCCGGGGCAGGATCTCCTGTCATCTCACCTTGCT
CCTGCCGAGAAAGTATCCATCATGGCTGATGCAATGCGGCGGCTGCATACGCTTGATCCGGCTACCTGCC
CATTCGACCACCAAGCGAAACATCGCATCGAGCGAGCACGTACTCGGATGGAAGCCGGTCTTGTCGATCA
GGATGATCTGGACGAAGAGCATCAGGGGCTCGCGCCAGCCGAACTGTTCGCCAGGCTCAAGGCGCGCATG
CCCGACGGCGAGGATCTCGTCGTGACCCATGGCGATGCCTGCTTGCCGAATATCATGGTGGAAAATGGCC
GCTTTTCTGGATTCATCGACTGTGGCCGGCTGGGTGTGGCGGACCGCTATCAGGACATAGCGTTGGCTAC
CCGTGATATTGCTGAAGAGCTTGGCGGCGAATGGGCTGACCGCTTCCTCGTGCTTTACGGTATCGCCGCT
CCCGATTCGCAGCGCATCGCCTTCTATCGCCTTCTTGACGAGTTCTTCTGAGTCTGTAAAGAATGTGGGG
AAGCTGTCAGCTACACTCATTCACGTTGAAGACATGAAAGACCTCTCGTTCTCCAGATGTCCATGACTTG
AGGAATGTGGCTAGGCAATCAGCATCTCATCACAACCCGGCAGGCAGGAACTCACCCTGGAGCCCTATGC
AGCAGACACAGAGAAAGCCCTCAGTGTTCTCTAAGGTCTTGCTGAATATGGATGGTATCCAGTAGAGAGA
ACTCTATTGATGTGTGATATGCAGCAGCATTGTTGCTGTTCTGCTCAGTACTTTGATGATCCCTTGTGAT
CTCACAATGAAGAAAAACCTTAGGAGGGTGAGAATTGTTGGGAAGTCATTTTTTACATTACATCTTTCCT
CACCCTTTAGTAAACGTGGTGATTGACACTTGAAGTGTTGTGAATGTATGGAAGATAGCAGTCGCTTCCC
TGTGTTCTAAAACCTTGTGGGCTAACTTGAGACATGTCTTTCTGGGGGTTCTGTAGACGTATTTTGAATC
TTTATGATGCTGCACTGATCATTCTTGGAGTGAGGACTCTGTTCCCTGTAGAAATCCTCCAGTCTGGTTG
CTACAGTGTCCACGTCGCAGCCTGGCTAACAGTAGGCCTTGAGGACTCAGATGTGATCCTGTGTGAGCAG
TGTAGGCTCTGGTTGGTTAGTCTTGAGGATCCAGATGTGATTCTTTGAGCAGCGTAGGCTCTGC
Features (pLannotate 1.2.2; 17 found; start..end, strand, type, name):
     58..74      -  protein_bind   lac operator: The lac repressor binds to the lac operator to inhibit transcription in E. coli. This inhibition can be relieved by adding lactose or isopropyl-β-D-thiogalactopyranoside (IPTG). lac repressor encoded by lacI
     82..112     -  promoter       lac promoter: promoter for the E. coli lac operon
    127..148     -  protein_bind   CAP binding site: CAP binding activates transcription in the presence of cAMP. E. coli catabolite activator protein
    161..253     -  CDS            lacI (fragment): lac repressor; lacI; The lac repressor binds to the lac operator to inhibit transcription in E. coli. This inhibition can be relieved by adding lactose or isopropyl-β-D-thiogalactopyranoside (IPTG).
    436..1024    -  rep_origin     ori: high-copy-number ColE1/pMB1/pBR322/pUC origin of replication
   1195..2055    -  CDS            AmpR: β-lactamase; bla; confers resistance to ampicillin, carbenicillin, and related antibiotics
   2056..2160    -  promoter       AmpR promoter: bla
   2255..2290    +  CDS            rop (fragment): Rop protein, which maintains plasmids at low copy number; rop
   2392..2491    +  misc_feature   bom (fragment): basis of mobility region from pBR322
   2497..2654    -  CDS            lacZα (fragment): LacZα fragment of β-galactosidase; lacZ fragment
   3495..3515    +  CDS            CCR5TC (fragment): zinc-finger domain from the CCR5-224 (+) zinc-finger nuclease that recognizes the left half-site target sequence in the human CCR5 gene (Perez et al., 2008; Gross et al., 2013)
   3885..3905    +  CDS            capTEV™ (fragment): composite tag for in vivo biotinylation, TEV protease cleavage, and 6xHis tagging
   3919..3963    +  CDS            S-Tag: affinity and epitope tag derived from pancreatic ribonuclease A
   4054..4773    +  CDS            EGFP: the original enhanced GFP (Yang et al., 1996) mammalian codon-optimized
   4811..5396    +  misc_feature   IRES2: internal ribosome entry site (IRES) of the encephalomyocarditis virus (EMCV)
   5478..6281    +  CDS            NeoR/KanR: aminoglycoside phosphotransferase from Tn5; aph(3')-II (or nptII); confers resistance to neomycin, kanamycin, and G418 (Geneticin®)
   6994..21      +  misc_feature   MCS (fragment) (across the origin): pUC18/19 multiple cloning site
