[The description below was written by a language model from this plasmid's Addgene catalogue record and pLannotate feature annotations shown in this document.]
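Description:
pZNF778-donor is a homology-directed repair donor plasmid built on the pUC19 backbone and used in CRISPR genome editing to tag the endogenous human transcription factor ZNF778 with GFP. It is propagated in E. coli as a high-copy plasmid through the pUC-type ColE1 origin and selected with ampicillin via the bla gene. Remnants of the pUC19 lac promoter/operator, lacZα and multiple cloning site flank the insert, which was assembled by Gibson cloning.

The payload is a promoterless EGFP-IRES-Neo cassette placed between two ZNF778 homology arms amplified from K562 genomic DNA. The arms carry five catalogued single-nucleotide polymorphisms, recorded as differences from the reference. They are not annotated as such in the feature tables but correspond to the unannotated stretches on either side of the cassette. A short zinc-finger "CCR5TC" match in the upstream stretch is most likely a chance similarity to ZNF778's own zinc-finger coding sequence. Just upstream of EGFP, the annotation detects a short TEV/His-type tag fragment and an S-tag, suggesting a linker with affinity epitopes between the target protein and the fluorophore. Downstream, an EMCV IRES drives translation of the Tn5 neomycin phosphotransferase. No mammalian promoter is annotated, so both EGFP and NeoR presumably depend on the native ZNF778 locus after correct integration, which would allow G418 selection of tagged cells.

The plasmid is meant to be used with the companion guide RNA plasmid pZNF778.1.0-gDNA. The two sequence records differ in length: the depositor's full sequence is 7,369 nt, while the repository's partial NGS result is 6,994 nt. Their annotated features are otherwise the same.
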