Addgene plasmid #112379: pZNF778-donor
Purpose: CRISPR donor plasmid to tag human transcription factor ZNF778 with GFP
Depositing lab: Kevin White. Depositing organization: University of Chicago.
Backbone
  Vector backbone: pUC19
  Vector type: CRISPR
Growth in bacteria
  Bacterial resistance: Ampicillin, 100 μg/mL
  Growth temperature: 37°C
  Growth strain: DH5alpha
  Copy number: High Copy
Gene/Insert
  Gene/Insert name: ZNF778 homology arms flanking EGFP-IRES-Neo cassette
  Species: H. sapiens (human)
  Mutation: rs4785627,rs28415940,rs9921361,rs28638280,rs60437616
  Entrez Gene: ZNF778 (a.k.a. FLJ31875, MGC150573)
  Cloning method: Gibson Cloning
  Sequencing primers: 5′ M13pUC-fwd; 3′ M13pUC-rev
Terms and licenses: Academic/Nonprofit Terms; Industry Terms: Not Available to Industry
Depositor comments: Cloning source: K562. Use with plasmid pZNF778.1.0-gDNA.
How to cite: pZNF778-donor was a gift from Kevin White (Addgene plasmid # 112379 ; http://n2t.net/addgene:112379 ; RRID:Addgene_112379)
